Addgene plasmid #162091: pEpicVector3G_Puro-T2A-EGFP-StrepTagII-ProtC-AU1
Purpose: EGFP linked to 3 tags on the C-terminus as barcodes. Puromycin resistant.
Depositing lab: Julien Sage. Depositing organization: Stanford University. Publication: Spatial epitope barcoding reveals clonal tumor patch behaviors. Rovira-Clave X, Drainas AP, Jiang S, Bai Y, Baron M, Zhu B, Dallas AE, Lee MC, Chu TP, Holzem A, Ayyagari R, Bhattacharya D, McCaffrey EF, Greenwald NF, Markovic M, Coles GL, Angelo M, Bassik MC, Sage J, Nolan GP. Cancer Cell. 2022 Nov 14;40(11):1423-1439.e11. doi: 10.1016/j.ccell.2022.09.014. Epub 2022 Oct 13. PubMed 36240778.
Backbone
  Vector backbone: pLV
  Backbone manufacturer: Vectorbuilder
  Vector type: Lentiviral
  Selectable markers: Puromycin
Growth in bacteria
  Bacterial resistance: Ampicillin, 100 μg/mL
  Growth temperature: 37°C
  Growth strain: NEB Stable
  Copy number: High Copy
Gene/Insert
  Gene/Insert name: Puromycin resistant; EGFP linked to StrepTagII-ProtC-AU1 (alt name: G-3-SPA)
  Species: Synthetic
  Mutation: WT
  Promoter: EF1A
  Tag / fusion protein: StrepTagII-ProtC-AU1 (C terminal on insert)
  Cloning method: Unknown
  Sequencing primers: 3′ aaaggagctgacaggtggtg
Terms and licenses: Academic/Nonprofit Terms; Industry Terms: Not Available to Industry
Depositor comments: #13 out of 20 EGFP tagged combinations . Please visit https://doi.org/10.1101/2021.06.29.449991 for bioRxiv preprint.
How to cite: pEpicVector3G_Puro-T2A-EGFP-StrepTagII-ProtC-AU1 was a gift from Julien Sage (Addgene plasmid # 162091 ; http://n2t.net/addgene:162091 ; RRID:Addgene_162091)
