[The description below was written by a language model from this plasmid's Addgene catalogue record and pLannotate feature annotations shown in this document.]
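Description:
pEpicVector3G_Puro-T2A-EGFP-StrepTagII-ProtC-AU1 is a third-generation, self-inactivating HIV-1 lentiviral transfer plasmid built on a commercial pLV backbone, with a sequenced length of 8,856 nt. In bacteria it is maintained through a high-copy ColE1/pUC-type origin and selected with ampicillin via β-lactamase; an f1 origin and remnants of a lac/lacZα cloning region are also present. The viral portion begins with an RSV promoter fused to a truncated 5' LTR, which drives genomic RNA production in packaging cells without Tat. It continues through the Ψ packaging signal with a partial gag sequence, the RRE for Rev-dependent export and the cPPT/CTS. It ends in a WPRE and a ΔU3 3' LTR, followed by an SV40 polyadenylation signal and SV40 origin.

The payload is a single EF1A-driven open reading frame (core promoter plus intron A sequences) flanked by Gateway attB1 and attB2 sites, with an attB4 site upstream of the promoter, consistent with multisite recombination assembly. It encodes puromycin N-acetyltransferase, a T2A ribosome-skipping peptide and EGFP, so transduced mammalian cells produce the resistance enzyme and the fluorescent protein as separate polypeptides from one transcript. According to the catalogue record, EGFP carries three C-terminal epitope tags, StrepTagII, ProtC and AU1. The automated feature table does not annotate these tags, though an unannotated stretch lies between the end of EGFP and attB2.

The tag triplet acts as a protein-level barcode, and this construct is number 13 of 20 tagged EGFP combinations in the set. The series was made for spatial epitope barcoding, in which cell populations marked with different tag combinations are identified by antibody-based imaging to follow clonal behaviour in tumours.
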