Features (pLannotate 1.2.2; 32 found; start..end, strand, type, name):
     20..231     +  promoter       EF-1α core promoter: core promoter for human elongation factor EF-1α
    232..341     +  intron         EF-1α intron A (fragment): intron upstream of the start codon of human EF-1α
    967..1170    +  intron         EF-1α intron A: truncated intron upstream of the start codon of human EF-1α
   1179..1203    +  protein_bind   attB1: mutant version of attB; recombination site for the Gateway® BP reaction BP Clonase™
   1210..1806    +  CDS            PuroR (fragment): puromycin N-acetyltransferase; pac from Streptomyces; confers resistance to puromycin
   1816..1869    +  CDS            T2A: 2A peptide from Thosea asigna virus capsid protein Eukaryotic ribosomes fail to insert a peptide bond between the Gly and Pro residues, yielding separate polypeptides.
   1870..2586    +  CDS            EGFP: EGFP is a basic (constitutively fluorescent) green fluorescent protein published in 1996, derived from Aequorea victoria. It is reported to be a rapidly-maturing weak dimer with moderate acid sensitivity.
   2701..2725    -  protein_bind   attB2: mutant version of attB; recombination site for the Gateway® BP reaction BP Clonase™
   2743..3331    +  misc_feature   WPRE: woodchuck hepatitis virus posttranscriptional regulatory element
   3398..3417    +  misc_feature   cPPT/CTS (fragment): central polypurine tract and central termination sequence of HIV-1
   3419..3652    +  LTR            3' LTR (ΔU3): self-inactivating 3' long terminal repeat (LTR) from HIV-1
   3724..3845    +  polyA_signal   SV40 poly(A) signal: SV40 polyadenylation signal
   3885..4020    +  rep_origin     SV40 ori: SV40 origin of replication
   4041..4059    -  promoter       T7 promoter: promoter for bacteriophage T7 RNA polymerase
   4067..4222    +  CDS            lacZα (fragment): LacZα fragment of β-galactosidase; lacZ fragment
   4227..4655    +  rep_origin     f1 ori (sequence partly withheld): f1 bacteriophage origin of replication; arrow indicates direction of (+) strand synthesis
   4708..4812    +  promoter       AmpR promoter: bla
   4813..5673    +  CDS            AmpR: β-lactamase; bla; confers resistance to ampicillin, carbenicillin, and related antibiotics
   5844..6432    +  rep_origin     ori: high-copy-number ColE1/pMB1/pBR322/pUC origin of replication
   6615..6707    +  CDS            lacI (fragment): lac repressor; lacI; The lac repressor binds to the lac operator to inhibit transcription in E. coli. This inhibition can be relieved by adding lactose or isopropyl-β-D-thiogalactopyranoside (IPTG).
   6720..6741    +  protein_bind   CAP binding site: CAP binding activates transcription in the presence of cAMP. E. coli catabolite activator protein
   6756..6786    +  promoter       lac promoter: promoter for the E. coli lac operon
   6794..6810    +  protein_bind   lac operator: The lac repressor binds to the lac operator to inhibit transcription in E. coli. This inhibition can be relieved by adding lactose or isopropyl-β-D-thiogalactopyranoside (IPTG). lac repressor encoded by lacI
   6855..6873    +  promoter       T3 promoter: promoter for bacteriophage T3 RNA polymerase
   6901..7127    +  promoter       RSV promoter: Rous sarcoma virus enhancer/promoter
   7128..7308    +  LTR            5' LTR (truncated): truncated 5' long terminal repeat (LTR) from HIV-1
   7355..7480    +  misc_feature   HIV-1 Ψ: packaging signal of human immunodeficiency virus type 1
   7464..7827    +  CDS            HIV-1 gag (fragment): gag protein from human immunodeficiency virus 1; gag
   7973..8206    +  misc_feature   RRE: The Rev response element (RRE) of HIV-1 allows for Rev-dependent mRNA export from the nucleus to the cytoplasm.
   8583..8683    +  CDS            Rev (fragment): human immunodeficiency virus 1 (HIV-1) Rev protein; rev; enhances nuclear export of unspliced and incompletely spliced viral mRNAs
   8701..8818    +  misc_feature   cPPT/CTS: central polypurine tract and central termination sequence of HIV-1
   8836..8856    +  protein_bind   attB4: mutant version of attB; core recombination site for the Gateway® BP reaction BP Clonase™
>Addgene plasmid #162091 | pEpicVector3G_Puro-T2A-EGFP-StrepTagII-ProtC-AU1 | addgene full sequence | sequence record 318186 | Addgene NGS Result
GGCTCCGGTGCCCGTCAGTGGGCAGAGCGCACATCGCCCACAGTCCCCGAGAAGTTGGGGGGAGGGGTCG
GCAATTGAACCGGTGCCTAGAGAAGGTGGCGCGGGGTAAACTGGGAAAGTGATGTCGTGTACTGGCTCCG
CCTTTTTCCCGAGGGTGGGGGAGAACCGTATATAAGTGCAGTAGTCGCCGTGAACGTTCTTTTTCGCAAC
GGGTTTGCCGCCAGAACACAGGTAAGTGCCGTGTGTGGTTCCCGCGGGCCTGGCCTCTTTACGGGTTATG
GCCCTTGCGTGCCTTGAATTACTTCCACCTGGCTGCAGTACGTGATTCTTGATCCCGAGCTTCGGGTTGG
AAGTGGGTGGGAGAGTTCGAGGCCTTGCGCTTAAGGAGCCCCTTCGCCTCGTGCTTGAGTTGAGGCCTGG
CCTGGGCGCTGGGGCCGCCGCGTGCGAATCTGGTGGCACCTTCGCGCCTGTCTCGCTGCTTTCGATAAGT
CTCTAGCCATTTAAAATTTTTGATGACCTGCTGCGACGCTTTTTTTCTGGCAAGATAGTCTTGTAAATGC
GGGCCAAGATCTGCACACTGGTATTTCGGTTTTTGGGGCCGCGGGCGGCGACGGGGCCCGTGCGTCCCAG
CGCACATGTTCGGCGAGGCGGGGCCTGCGAGCGCGGCCACCGAGAATCGGACGGGGGTAGTCTCAAGCTG
GCCGGCCTGCTCTGGTGCCTGGTCTCGCGCCGCCGTGTATCGCCCCGCCCTGGGCGGCAAGGCTGGCCCG
GTCGGCACCAGTTGCGTGAGCGGAAAGATGGCCGCTTCCCGGCCCTGCTGCAGGGAGCTCAAAATGGAGG
ACGCGGCGCTCGGGAGAGCGGGCGGGTGAGTCACCCACACAAAGGAAAAGGGCCTTTCCGTCCTCAGCCG
TCGCTTCATGTGACTCCACGGAGTACCGGGCGCCGTCCAGGCACCTCGATTAGTTCTCGAGCTTTTGGAG
TACGTCGTCTTTAGGTTGGGGGGAGGGGTTTTATGCGATGGAGTTTCCCCACACTGAGTGGGTGGAGACT
GAAGTTAGGCCAGCTTGGCACTTGATGTAATTCTCCTTGGAATTTGCCCTTTTTGAGTTTGGATCTTGGT
TCATTCTCAAGCCTCAGACAGTGGTTCAAAGTTTTTTTCTTCCATTTCAGGTGTCGTGACAAGTTTGTAC
AAAAAAGCAGGCTGCCACCATGACCGAGTACAAGCCCACGGTGCGCCTCGCCACCCGCGACGACGTCCCC
AGGGCCGTACGCACCCTCGCCGCCGCGTTCGCCGACTACCCCGCCACGCGCCACACCGTCGATCCGGACC
GCCACATCGAGCGGGTCACCGAGCTGCAAGAACTCTTCCTCACGCGCGTCGGGCTCGACATCGGCAAGGT
GTGGGTCGCGGACGACGGCGCCGCGGTGGCGGTCTGGACCACGCCGGAGAGCGTCGAAGCGGGGGCGGTG
TTCGCCGAGATCGGCCCGCGCATGGCCGAGTTGAGCGGTTCCCGGCTGGCCGCGCAGCAACAGATGGAAG
GCCTCCTGGCGCCGCACCGGCCCAAGGAGCCCGCGTGGTTCCTGGCCACCGTCGGCGTCTCGCCCGACCA
CCAGGGCAAGGGTCTGGGCAGCGCCGTCGTGCTCCCCGGAGTGGAGGCGGCCGAGCGCGCCGGGGTGCCC
GCCTTCCTGGAGACCTCCGCGCCCCGCAACCTCCCCTTCTACGAGCGGCTCGGCTTCACCGTCACCGCCG
ACGTCGAGGTGCCCGAAGGACCGCGCACCTGGTGCATGACCCGCAAGCCCGGTGCCGGAAGCGGAGAGGG
CAGGGGAAGTCTTCTAACATGCGGGGACGTGGAGGAAAATCCCGGCCCCATGGTGAGCAAGGGCGAGGAG
CTGTTCACCGGGGTGGTGCCCATCCTGGTCGAGCTGGACGGCGACGTAAACGGCCACAAGTTCAGCGTGT
CCGGCGAGGGCGAGGGCGATGCCACCTACGGCAAGCTGACCCTGAAGTTCATCTGCACCACCGGCAAGCT
GCCCGTGCCCTGGCCCACCCTCGTGACCACCCTGACCTACGGCGTGCAGTGCTTCAGCCGCTACCCCGAC
CACATGAAGCAGCACGACTTCTTCAAGTCCGCCATGCCCGAAGGCTACGTCCAGGAGCGCACCATCTTCT
TCAAGGACGACGGCAACTACAAGACCCGCGCCGAGGTGAAGTTCGAGGGCGACACCCTGGTGAACCGCAT
CGAGCTGAAGGGCATCGACTTCAAGGAGGACGGCAACATCCTGGGGCACAAGCTGGAGTACAACTACAAC
AGCCACAACGTCTATATCATGGCCGACAAGCAGAAGAACGGCATCAAGGTGAACTTCAAGATCCGCCACA
ACATCGAGGACGGCAGCGTGCAGCTCGCCGACCACTACCAGCAGAACACCCCCATCGGCGACGGCCCCGT
GCTGCTGCCCGACAACCACTACCTGAGCACCCAGTCCGCCCTGAGCAAAGACCCCAACGAGAAGCGCGAT
CACATGGTCCTGCTGGAGTTCGTGACCGCCGCCGGGATCACTCTCGGCATGGACGAGCTGTACAAGGGTG
GCAGCGGCGGCGGCGGCTCTGGCGGCAACTGGAGCCACCCCCAGTTCGAGAAGGAAGATCAAGTTGATCC
TCGTCTGATCGACGGCAAGGACACCTACAGATACATCTAAACCCAGCTTTCTTGTACAAAGTGGTGATAA
TCGAATTCCGATAATCAACCTCTGGATTACAAAATTTGTGAAAGATTGACTGGTATTCTTAACTATGTTG
CTCCTTTTACGCTATGTGGATACGCTGCTTTAATGCCTTTGTATCATGCTATTGCTTCCCGTATGGCTTT
CATTTTCTCCTCCTTGTATAAATCCTGGTTGCTGTCTCTTTATGAGGAGTTGTGGCCCGTTGTCAGGCAA
CGTGGCGTGGTGTGCACTGTGTTTGCTGACGCAACCCCCACTGGTTGGGGCATTGCCACCACCTGTCAGC
TCCTTTCCGGGACTTTCGCTTTCCCCCTCCCTATTGCCACGGCGGAACTCATCGCCGCCTGCCTTGCCCG
CTGCTGGACAGGGGCTCGGCTGTTGGGCACTGACAATTCCGTGGTGTTGTCGGGGAAGCTGACGTCCTTT
CCATGGCTGCTCGCCTGTGTTGCCACCTGGATTCTGCGCGGGACGTCCTTCTGCTACGTCCCTTCGGCCC
TCAATCCAGCGGACCTTCCTTCCCGCGGCCTGCTGCCGGCTCTGCGGCCTCTTCCGCGTCTTCGCCTTCG
CCCTCAGACGAGTCGGATCTCCCTTTGGGCCGCCTCCCCGCATCGGGAATTCCCGCGGTTCGCTTTAAGA
CCAATGACTTACAAGGCAGCTGTAGATCTTAGCCACTTTTTAAAAGAAAAGGGGGGACTGGAAGGGCTAA
TTCACTCCCAACGAAGACAAGATCTGCTTTTTGCTTGTACTGGGTCTCTCTGGTTAGACCAGATCTGAGC
CTGGGAGCTCTCTGGCTAACTAGGGAACCCACTGCTTAAGCCTCAATAAAGCTTGCCTTGAGTGCTTCAA
GTAGTGTGTGCCCGTCTGTTGTGTGACTCTGGTAACTAGAGATCCCTCAGACCCTTTTAGTCAGTGTGGA
AAATCTCTAGCAGTAGTAGTTCATGTCATCTTATTATTCAGTATTTATAACTTGCAAAGAAATGAATATC
AGAGAGTGAGAGGAACTTGTTTATTGCAGCTTATAATGGTTACAAATAAAGCAATAGCATCACAAATTTC
ACAAATAAAGCATTTTTTTCACTGCATTCTAGTTGTGGTTTGTCCAAACTCATCAATGTATCTTATCATG
TCTGGCTCTAGCTATCCCGCCCCTAACTCCGCCCATCCCGCCCCTAACTCCGCCCAGTTCCGCCCATTCT
CCGCCCCATGGCTGACTAATTTTTTTTATTTATGCAGAGGCCGAGGCCGCCTCGGCCTCTGAGCTATTCC
AGAAGTAGTGAGGAGGCTTTTTTGGAGGCCTAGGGACGTACCCAATTCGCCCTATAGTGAGTCGTATTAC
GCGCGCTCACTGGCCGTCGTTTTACAACGTCGTGACTGGGAAAACCCTGGCGTTACCCAACTTAATCGCC
TTGCAGCACATCCCCCTTTCGCCAGCTGGCGTAATAGCGAAGAGGCCCGCACCGATCGCCCTTCCCAACA
GTTGCGCAGCCTGAATGGCGAATGGG
[124 nt withheld, positions 4227-4350]
C
[91 nt withheld, positions 4352-4442]
A
[49 nt withheld, positions 4444-4492]
CCTTTGACGTTGGAGTCCACGTTCTTT
[37 nt withheld, positions 4520-4556]
ACCCTATCTCGGTCTATTCTTTTGATTTATAAGGGATTTTGCCGATTTCGGCCTATTGGTTAAAAAATGA
GCTGATTTAACAAAAATTTAACGCGAATTTTAACAAAATATTAACGCTTACAATTTAGGTGGCACTTTTC
GGGGAAATGTGCGCGGAACCCCTATTTGTTTATTTTTCTAAATACATTCAAATATGTATCCGCTCATGAG
ACAATAACCCTGATAAATGCTTCAATAATATTGAAAAAGGAAGAGTATGAGTATTCAACATTTCCGTGTC
GCCCTTATTCCCTTTTTTGCGGCATTTTGCCTTCCTGTTTTTGCTCACCCAGAAACGCTGGTGAAAGTAA
AAGATGCTGAAGATCAGTTGGGTGCACGAGTGGGTTACATCGAACTGGATCTCAACAGCGGTAAGATCCT
TGAGAGTTTTCGCCCCGAAGAACGTTTTCCAATGATGAGCACTTTTAAAGTTCTGCTATGTGGCGCGGTA
TTATCCCGTATTGACGCCGGGCAAGAGCAACTCGGTCGCCGCATACACTATTCTCAGAATGACTTGGTTG
AGTACTCACCAGTCACAGAAAAGCATCTTACGGATGGCATGACAGTAAGAGAATTATGCAGTGCTGCCAT
AACCATGAGTGATAACACTGCGGCCAACTTACTTCTGACAACGATCGGAGGACCGAAGGAGCTAACCGCT
TTTTTGCACAACATGGGGGATCATGTAACTCGCCTTGATCGTTGGGAACCGGAGCTGAATGAAGCCATAC
CAAACGACGAGCGTGACACCACGATGCCTGTAGCAATGGCAACAACGTTGCGCAAACTATTAACTGGCGA
ACTACTTACTCTAGCTTCCCGGCAACAATTAATAGACTGGATGGAGGCGGATAAAGTTGCAGGACCACTT
CTGCGCTCGGCCCTTCCGGCTGGCTGGTTTATTGCTGATAAATCTGGAGCCGGTGAGCGTGGGTCTCGCG
GTATCATTGCAGCACTGGGGCCAGATGGTAAGCCCTCCCGTATCGTAGTTATCTACACGACGGGGAGTCA
GGCAACTATGGATGAACGAAATAGACAGATCGCTGAGATAGGTGCCTCACTGATTAAGCATTGGTAACTG
TCAGACCAAGTTTACTCATATATACTTTAGATTGATTTAAAACTTCATTTTTAATTTAAAAGGATCTAGG
TGAAGATCCTTTTTGATAATCTCATGACCAAAATCCCTTAACGTGAGTTTTCGTTCCACTGAGCGTCAGA
CCCCGTAGAAAAGATCAAAGGATCTTCTTGAGATCCTTTTTTTCTGCGCGTAATCTGCTGCTTGCAAACA
AAAAAACCACCGCTACCAGCGGTGGTTTGTTTGCCGGATCAAGAGCTACCAACTCTTTTTCCGAAGGTAA
CTGGCTTCAGCAGAGCGCAGATACCAAATACTGTTCTTCTAGTGTAGCCGTAGTTAGGCCACCACTTCAA
GAACTCTGTAGCACCGCCTACATACCTCGCTCTGCTAATCCTGTTACCAGTGGCTGCTGCCAGTGGCGAT
AAGTCGTGTCTTACCGGGTTGGACTCAAGACGATAGTTACCGGATAAGGCGCAGCGGTCGGGCTGAACGG
GGGGTTCGTGCACACAGCCCAGCTTGGAGCGAACGACCTACACCGAACTGAGATACCTACAGCGTGAGCT
ATGAGAAAGCGCCACGCTTCCCGAAGAGAGAAAGGCGGACAGGTATCCGGTAAGCGGCAGGGTCGGAACA
GGAGAGCGCACGAGGGAGCTTCCAGGGGGAAACGCCTGGTATCTTTATAGTCCTGTCGGGTTTCGCCACC
TCTGACTTGAGCGTCGATTTTTGTGATGCTCGTCAGGGGGGCGGAGCCTATGGAAAAACGCCAGCAACGC
GGCCTTTTTACGGTTCCTGGCCTTTTGCTGGCCTTTTGCTCACATGTTCTTTCCTGCGTTATCCCCTGAT
TCTGTGGATAACCGTATTACCGCCTTTGAGTGAGCTGATACCGCTCGCCGCAGCCGAACGACCGAGCGCA
GCGAGTCAGTGAGCGAGGAAGCGGAAGAGCGCCCAATACGCAAACCGCCTCTCCCCGCGCGTTGGCCGAT
TCATTAATGCAGCTGGCACGACAGGTTTCCCGACTGGAAAGCGGGCAGTGAGCGCAACGCAATTAATGTG
AGTTAGCTCACTCATTAGGCACCCCAGGCTTTACACTTTATGCTTCCGGCTCGTATGTTGTGTGGAATTG
TGAGCGGATAACAATTTCACACAGGAAACAGCTATGACCATGATTACGCCAAGCGCGCAATTAACCCTCA
CTAAAGGGAACAAAAGCTGGAGCTGCAAGCTTAATGTAGTCTTATGCAATACTCTTGTAGTCTTGCAACA
TGGTAACGATGAGTTAGCAACATGCCTTACAAGGAGAGAAAAAGCACCGTGCATGCCGATTGGTGGAAGT
AAGGTGGTACGATCGTGCCTTATTAGGAAGGCAACAGACGGGTCTGACATGGATTGGACGAACCACTGAA
TTGCCGCATTGCAGAGATATTGTATTTAAGTGCCTAGCTCGATACATAAACGGGTCTCTCTGGTTAGACC
AGATCTGAGCCTGGGAGCTCTCTGGCTAACTAGGGAACCCACTGCTTAAGCCTCAATAAAGCTTGCCTTG
AGTGCTTCAAGTAGTGTGTGCCCGTCTGTTGTGTGACTCTGGTAACTAGAGATCCCTCAGACCCTTTTAG
TCAGTGTGGAAAATCTCTAGCAGTGGCGCCCGAACAGGGACTTGAAAGCGAAAGGGAAACCAGAGGAGCT
CTCTCGACGCAGGACTCGGCTTGCTGAAGCGCGCACGGCAAGAGGCGAGGGGCGGCGACTGGTGAGTACG
CCAAAAATTTTGACTAGCGGAGGCTAGAAGGAGAGAGATGGGTGCGAGAGCGTCAGTATTAAGCGGGGGA
GAATTAGATCGCGATGGGAAAAAATTCGGTTAAGGCCAGGGGGAAAGAAAAAATATAAATTAAAACATAT
AGTATGGGCAAGCAGGGAGCTAGAACGATTCGCAGTTAATCCTGGCCTGTTAGAAACATCAGAAGGCTGT
AGACAAATACTGGGACAGCTACAACCATCCCTTCAGACAGGATCAGAAGAACTTAGATCATTATATAATA
CAGTAGCAACCCTCTATTGTGTGCATCAAAGGATAGAGATAAAAGACACCAAGGAAGCTTTAGACAAGAT
AGAGGAAGAGCAAAACAAAAGTAAGACCACCGCACAGCAAGCGGCCGCTGATCTTCAGACCTGGAGGAGG
AGATATGAGGGACAATTGGAGAAGTGAATTATATAAATATAAAGTAGTAAAAATTGAACCATTAGGAGTA
GCACCCACCAAGGCAAAGAGAAGAGTGGTGCAGAGAGAAAAAAGAGCAGTGGGAATAGGAGCTTTGTTCC
TTGGGTTCTTGGGAGCAGCAGGAAGCACTATGGGCGCAGCGTCAATGACGCTGACGGTACAGGCCAGACA
ATTATTGTCTGGTATAGTGCAGCAGCAGAACAATTTGCTGAGGGCTATTGAGGCGCAACAGCATCTGTTG
CAACTCACAGTCTGGGGCATCAAGCAGCTCCAGGCAAGAATCCTGGCTGTGGAAAGATACCTAAAGGATC
AACAGCTCCTGGGGATTTGGGGTTGCTCTGGAAAACTCATTTGCACCACTGCTGTGCCTTGGAATGCTAG
TTGGAGTAATAAATCTCTGGAACAGATTTGGAATCACACGACCTGGATGGAGTGGGACAGAGAAATTAAC
AATTACACAAGCTTAATACACTCCTTAATTGAAGAATCGCAAAACCAGCAAGAAAAGAATGAACAAGAAT
TATTGGAATTAGATAAATGGGCAAGTTTGTGGAATTGGTTTAACATAACAAATTGGCTGTGGTATATAAA
ATTATTCATAATGATAGTAGGAGGCTTGGTAGGTTTAAGAATAGTTTTTGCTGTACTTTCTATAGTGAAT
AGAGTTAGGCAGGGATATTCACCATTATCGTTTCAGACCCACCTCCCAACCCCGAGGGGACCCGACAGGC
CCGAAGGAATAGAAGAAGAAGGTGGAGAGAGAGACAGAGACAGATCCATTCGATTAGTGAACGGATCTCG
ACGGTATCGCTAGCTTTTAAAAGAAAAGGGGGGATTGGGGGGTACAGTGCAGGGGAAAGAATAGTAGACA
TAATAGCAACAGACATACAAACTAAAGAATTACAAAAACAAATTACAAAAATTCAAAATTTTACTAGTGA
TTATCGGATCAACTTTGTATAGAAAAGTTG
